Addgene plasmid #134246: HP138-puro
Purpose: Cas9 in a transposon array under a Tet inducible promoter. For making inducible Cas9 cell lines. Puro selection.
Depositing lab: Iain Cheeseman. Depositing organization: Whitehead Institute for Biomedical Research. Publication: Large-Scale Analysis of CRISPR/Cas9 Cell-Cycle Knockouts Reveals the Diversity of p53-Dependent Responses to Cell-Cycle Defects. McKinley KL, Cheeseman IM. Dev Cell. 2017 Feb 27;40(4):405-420.e2. doi: 10.1016/j.devcel.2017.01.012. Epub 2017 Feb 16. PubMed 28216383.
Backbone
  Vector backbone: unknown
  Vector type: CRISPR
  Selectable markers: Puromycin
Growth in bacteria
  Bacterial resistance: Ampicillin, 100 μg/mL
  Growth temperature: 37°C
  Growth strain: DH5alpha
  Copy number: High Copy
Gene/Insert
  Gene/Insert name: Contains Cas9
  Species: Other
  Cloning method: Unknown
Terms and licenses: Academic/Nonprofit Terms; Industry Terms: Not Available to Industry
How to cite: HP138-puro was a gift from Iain Cheeseman (Addgene plasmid # 134246 ; http://n2t.net/addgene:134246 ; RRID:Addgene_134246)
