[The description below was written by a language model from this plasmid's Addgene catalogue record and pLannotate feature annotations shown in this document.]
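Description:
HP138-puro is an 11.7 kb mammalian CRISPR plasmid designed for generating cell lines with doxycycline-inducible Cas9. The backbone is recorded as unknown, but the annotated sequence shows standard bacterial maintenance elements: a high-copy ColE1/pUC-type origin, an ampicillin resistance gene with its own promoter, an f1 origin, and remnants of a lac/lacZα cloning region. The catalogue entry describes the payload as sitting within a transposon array, which implies genomic integration by a co-supplied transposase. However, the feature table does not annotate any transposon terminal repeats, and the record does not identify the transposon system. Two short fragments matched to the phage lambda portal gene flank the payload region, and they look like stuffer or carry-over sequence rather than functional parts.

The payload is an all-in-one Tet-On arrangement made of two units in the same orientation. In the first, a TRE3G Tet-responsive promoter drives Streptococcus pyogenes Cas9, terminated by an HSV TK polyadenylation signal. In the second, a constitutive composite promoter (EF-1α core promoter joined to a truncated HTLV-1 5' LTR segment) drives a reverse tetracycline transactivator, annotated as rtTA3 with a VP16-derived activation domain. This is followed closely by the puromycin N-acetyltransferase gene, a small WPRE fragment and an SV40 poly(A) signal. The element linking the transactivator and PuroR is not annotated, though their spacing suggests co-expression from one transcript. Puromycin therefore selects for cells that have stably taken up the cassette and express the transactivator, while Cas9 should stay largely silent until doxycycline is added. No guide RNA cassette is annotated, so guides would be supplied separately. The associated work used inducible Cas9 lines for large-scale knockout analysis of cell-cycle genes.
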