Features (pLannotate 1.2.2; 22 found; start..end, strand, type, name):
    323..701     +  promoter       TRE3G promoter: 3rd-generation Tet-responsive promoter that can be activated by binding of Tet-On® 3G
    734..4837    +  CDS            cas9: CAS9_STRP1 - Also known as csn1 From Streptococcus pyogenes serotype M1.
   4969..5017    +  polyA_signal   HSV TK poly(A) signal: herpes simplex virus thymidine kinase polyadenylation signal (Cole and Stacy, 1985)
   5248..5459    +  promoter       EF-1α core promoter: core promoter for human elongation factor EF-1α
   5472..5740    +  LTR            5' LTR (truncated): truncated 5' long terminal repeat (LTR) from human T-cell leukemia virus (HTLV) type 1
   5774..6471    +  CDS            rtTA3 (fragment): reverse tetracycline transactivator 3 activates expression from Tet-responsive promoters in the presence of doxycycline
   6401..6511    +  CDS            VP48: 3 tandem repeats of the minimal activation domain of herpes simplex virus VP16 (Cheng et al., 2013)
   6572..7171    +  CDS            PuroR: puromycin N-acetyltransferase; pac from Streptomyces alboniger; confers resistance to puromycin
   7172..7199    +  misc_feature   WPRE (fragment): woodchuck hepatitis virus posttranscriptional regulatory element
   7204..7325    +  polyA_signal   SV40 poly(A) signal: SV40 polyadenylation signal
   7343..7435    +  ncRNA          G-CSF SLDE: Accession: RF00183 - G-CSF factor stem-loop destabilising element (SLDE)
   8132..8599    +  CDS            B (fragment): PORTL_LAMBD - Experimental evidence at protein level: Swiss-Prot protein existence level 1. Forms the portal vertex of the capsid (PubMed:6228056, PubMed:6232391). This portal plays critical roles in head assembly, genome packaging, neck/tail attachment, and genome ejection (Probable). The portal protein multimerizes as a single ring-shaped homododecamer arranged around a central channel (PubMed:6232391). Binds to the terminase subunits to form the packaging machine (PubMed:7799432). From Escherichia phage lambda (Bacteriophage lambda).
   8635..8657    -  protein_bind   lac operator (fragment): The lac repressor binds to the lac operator to inhibit transcription in E. coli. This inhibition can be relieved by adding lactose or isopropyl-β-D-thiogalactopyranoside (IPTG). lac repressor encoded by lacI
   8661..8691    -  promoter       lac promoter: promoter for the E. coli lac operon
   8706..8727    -  protein_bind   CAP binding site: CAP binding activates transcription in the presence of cAMP. E. coli catabolite activator protein
   8740..8832    -  CDS            lacI (fragment): lac repressor; lacI; The lac repressor binds to the lac operator to inhibit transcription in E. coli. This inhibition can be relieved by adding lactose or isopropyl-β-D-thiogalactopyranoside (IPTG).
   9015..9603    -  rep_origin     ori: high-copy-number ColE1/pMB1/pBR322/pUC origin of replication
   9774..10634   -  CDS            AmpR: β-lactamase; bla; confers resistance to ampicillin, carbenicillin, and related antibiotics
  10635..10739   -  promoter       AmpR promoter: bla
  10792..11220   -  rep_origin     f1 ori (sequence partly withheld): f1 bacteriophage origin of replication; arrow indicates direction of (+) strand synthesis
  11225..11380   -  CDS            lacZα (fragment): LacZα fragment of β-galactosidase; lacZ fragment
  11382..11501   +  CDS            B (fragment): PORTL_LAMBD - Experimental evidence at protein level: Swiss-Prot protein existence level 1. Forms the portal vertex of the capsid (PubMed:6228056, PubMed:6232391). This portal plays critical roles in head assembly, genome packaging, neck/tail attachment, and genome ejection (Probable). The portal protein multimerizes as a single ring-shaped homododecamer arranged around a central channel (PubMed:6232391). Binds to the terminase subunits to form the packaging machine (PubMed:7799432). From Escherichia phage lambda (Bacteriophage lambda).
>Addgene plasmid #134246 | HP138-puro | addgene full sequence | sequence record 271170 | Addgene NGS Result
AAAAAAACAAAAACTCAAAATTTCTTCTATAAAGTAACAAAACTTTTATGAGGGACAGCCCCCCCCCAAA
GCCCCCAGGGATGTAATTACGTCCCTCCCCCGCTAGGGGGCAGCAGCGAGCCGCCCGGGGCTCCGCTCCG
GTCCGGCGCTCCCCCCGCATCCCCGAGCCGGCAGCGTGCGGGGACAGCCCGGGCACGGGGAAGGTGGCAC
GGGATCGCTTTCCTCTGAACGCTTCTCGCTGCTCTTTGAGCCTGCAGACACCTGGGGGGATACGGGGAAA
AGGCCTCCACGGCCACTAGTCTTTCGTCTTCAAGAATTCCTCGAGTTTACTCCCTATCAGTGATAGAGAA
CGTATGAAGAGTTTACTCCCTATCAGTGATAGAGAACGTATGCAGACTTTACTCCCTATCAGTGATAGAG
AACGTATAAGGAGTTTACTCCCTATCAGTGATAGAGAACGTATGACCAGTTTACTCCCTATCAGTGATAG
AGAACGTATCTACAGTTTACTCCCTATCAGTGATAGAGAACGTATATCCAGTTTACTCCCTATCAGTGAT
AGAGAACGTATAAGCTTTAGGCGTGTACGGTGGGCGCCTATAAAAGCAGAGCTCGTTTAGTGAACCGTCA
GATCGCCTGGAGCAATTCCACAACACTTTTGTCTTATACCAACTTTCCGTACCACTTCCTACCCTCGTAA
AGGTCTAGAGCTAGCGAATTCGAATTTGCCACCATGGACAAGAAGTACTCCATTGGGCTCGATATCGGCA
CAAACAGCGTCGGCTGGGCCGTCATTACGGACGAGTACAAGGTGCCGAGCAAAAAATTCAAAGTTCTGGG
CAATACCGATCGCCACAGCATAAAGAAGAACCTCATTGGCGCCCTCCTGTTCGACTCCGGGGAGACGGCC
GAAGCCACGCGGCTCAAAAGAACAGCACGGCGCAGATATACCCGCAGAAAGAATCGGATCTGCTACCTGC
AGGAGATCTTTAGTAATGAGATGGCTAAGGTGGATGACTCTTTCTTCCATAGGCTGGAGGAGTCCTTTTT
GGTGGAGGAGGATAAAAAGCACGAGCGCCACCCAATCTTTGGCAATATCGTGGACGAGGTGGCGTACCAT
GAAAAGTACCCAACCATATATCATCTGAGGAAGAAGCTTGTAGACAGTACTGATAAGGCTGACTTGCGGT
TGATCTATCTCGCGCTGGCGCATATGATCAAATTTCGGGGACACTTCCTCATCGAGGGGGACCTGAACCC
AGACAACAGCGATGTCGACAAACTCTTTATCCAACTGGTTCAGACTTACAATCAGCTTTTCGAAGAGAAC
CCGATCAACGCATCCGGAGTTGACGCCAAAGCAATCCTGAGCGCTAGGCTGTCCAAATCCCGGCGGCTCG
AAAACCTCATCGCACAGCTCCCTGGGGAGAAGAAGAACGGCCTGTTTGGTAATCTTATCGCCCTGTCACT
CGGGCTGACCCCCAACTTTAAATCTAACTTCGACCTGGCCGAAGATGCCAAGCTTCAACTGAGCAAAGAC
ACCTACGATGATGATCTCGACAATCTGCTGGCCCAGATCGGCGACCAGTACGCAGACCTTTTTTTGGCGG
CAAAGAACCTGTCAGACGCCATTCTGCTGAGTGATATTCTGCGAGTGAACACGGAGATCACCAAAGCTCC
GCTGAGCGCTAGTATGATCAAGCGCTATGATGAGCACCACCAAGACTTGACTTTGCTGAAGGCCCTTGTC
AGACAGCAACTGCCTGAGAAGTACAAGGAAATTTTCTTCGATCAGTCTAAAAATGGCTACGCCGGATACA
TTGACGGCGGAGCAAGCCAGGAGGAATTTTACAAATTTATTAAGCCCATCTTGGAAAAAATGGACGGCAC
CGAGGAGCTGCTGGTAAAGCTTAACAGAGAAGATCTGTTGCGCAAACAGCGCACTTTCGACAATGGAAGC
ATCCCCCACCAGATTCACCTGGGCGAACTGCACGCTATCCTCAGGCGGCAAGAGGATTTCTACCCCTTTT
TGAAAGATAACAGGGAAAAGATTGAGAAAATCCTCACATTTCGGATACCCTACTATGTAGGCCCCCTCGC
CCGGGGAAATTCCAGATTCGCGTGGATGACTCGCAAATCAGAAGAGACCATCACTCCCTGGAACTTCGAG
GAAGTCGTGGATAAGGGGGCCTCTGCCCAGTCCTTCATCGAAAGGATGACTAACTTTGATAAAAATCTGC
CTAACGAAAAGGTGCTTCCTAAACACTCTCTGCTGTACGAGTACTTCACAGTTTATAACGAGCTCACCAA
GGTCAAATACGTCACAGAAGGGATGAGAAAGCCAGCATTCCTGTCTGGAGAGCAGAAGAAAGCTATCGTG
GACCTCCTCTTCAAGACGAACCGGAAAGTTACCGTGAAACAGCTCAAAGAAGACTATTTCAAAAAGATTG
AATGTTTCGACTCTGTTGAAATCAGCGGAGTGGAGGATCGCTTCAACGCATCCCTGGGAACGTATCACGA
TCTCCTGAAAATCATTAAAGACAAGGACTTCCTGGACAATGAGGAGAACGAGGACATTCTTGAGGACATT
GTCCTCACCCTTACGTTGTTTGAAGATAGGGAGATGATTGAAGAACGCTTGAAAACTTACGCTCATCTCT
TCGACGACAAAGTCATGAAACAGCTCAAGAGGCGCCGATATACAGGATGGGGGCGGCTGTCAAGAAAACT
GATCAATGGGATCCGAGACAAGCAGAGTGGAAAGACAATCCTGGATTTTCTTAAGTCCGATGGATTTGCC
AACCGGAACTTCATGCAGTTGATCCATGATGACTCTCTCACCTTTAAGGAGGACATCCAGAAAGCACAAG
TTTCTGGCCAGGGGGACAGTCTTCACGAGCACATCGCTAATCTTGCAGGTAGCCCAGCTATCAAAAAGGG
AATACTGCAGACCGTTAAGGTCGTGGATGAACTCGTCAAAGTAATGGGAAGGCATAAGCCCGAGAATATC
GTTATCGAGATGGCCCGAGAGAACCAAACTACCCAGAAGGGACAGAAGAACAGTAGGGAAAGGATGAAGA
GGATTGAAGAGGGTATAAAAGAACTGGGGTCCCAAATCCTTAAGGAACACCCAGTTGAAAACACCCAGCT
TCAGAATGAGAAGCTCTACCTGTACTACCTGCAGAACGGCAGGGACATGTACGTGGATCAGGAACTGGAC
ATCAATCGGCTCTCCGACTACGACGTGGATCATATCGTGCCCCAGTCTTTTCTCAAAGATGATTCTATTG
ATAATAAAGTGTTGACAAGATCCGATAAAAATAGAGGGAAGAGTGATAACGTCCCCTCAGAAGAAGTTGT
CAAGAAAATGAAAAATTATTGGCGGCAGCTGCTGAACGCCAAACTGATCACACAACGGAAGTTCGATAAT
CTGACTAAGGCTGAACGAGGTGGCCTGTCTGAGTTGGATAAAGCCGGCTTCATCAAAAGGCAGCTTGTTG
AGACACGCCAGATCACCAAGCACGTGGCCCAAATTCTCGATTCACGCATGAACACCAAGTACGATGAAAA
TGACAAACTGATTCGAGAGGTGAAAGTTATTACTCTGAAGTCTAAGCTGGTCTCAGATTTCAGAAAGGAC
TTTCAGTTTTATAAGGTGAGAGAGATCAACAATTACCACCATGCGCATGATGCCTACCTGAATGCAGTGG
TAGGCACTGCACTTATCAAAAAATATCCCAAGCTTGAATCTGAATTTGTTTACGGAGACTATAAAGTGTA
CGATGTTAGGAAAATGATCGCAAAGTCTGAGCAGGAAATAGGCAAGGCCACCGCTAAGTACTTCTTTTAC
AGCAATATTATGAATTTTTTCAAGACCGAGATTACACTGGCCAATGGAGAGATTCGGAAGCGACCACTTA
TCGAAACAAACGGAGAAACAGGAGAAATCGTGTGGGACAAGGGTAGGGATTTCGCGACAGTCCGGAAGGT
CCTGTCCATGCCGCAGGTGAACATCGTTAAAAAGACCGAAGTACAGACCGGAGGCTTCTCCAAGGAAAGT
ATCCTCCCGAAAAGGAACAGCGACAAGCTGATCGCACGCAAAAAAGATTGGGACCCCAAGAAATACGGCG
GATTCGATTCTCCTACAGTCGCTTACAGTGTACTGGTTGTGGCCAAAGTGGAGAAAGGGAAGTCTAAAAA
ACTCAAAAGCGTCAAGGAACTGCTGGGCATCACAATCATGGAGCGATCAAGCTTCGAAAAAAACCCCATC
GACTTTCTCGAGGCGAAAGGATATAAAGAGGTCAAAAAAGACCTCATCATTAAGCTTCCCAAGTACTCTC
TCTTTGAGCTTGAAAACGGCCGGAAACGAATGCTCGCTAGTGCGGGCGAGCTGCAGAAAGGTAACGAGCT
GGCACTGCCCTCTAAATACGTTAATTTCTTGTATCTGGCCAGCCACTATGAAAAGCTCAAAGGGTCTCCC
GAAGATAATGAGCAGAAGCAGCTGTTCGTGGAACAACACAAACACTACCTTGATGAGATCATCGAGCAAA
TAAGCGAATTCTCCAAAAGAGTGATCCTCGCCGACGCTAACCTCGATAAGGTGCTTTCTGCTTACAATAA
GCACAGGGATAAGCCCATCAGGGAGCAGGCAGAAAACATTATCCACTTGTTTACTCTGACCAACTTGGGC
GCGCCTGCAGCCTTCAAGTACTTCGACACCACCATAGACAGAAAGCGGTACACCTCTACAAAGGAGGTCC
TGGACGCCACACTGATTCATCAGTCAATTACGGGGCTCTATGAAACAAGAATCGACCTCTCTCAGCTCGG
TGGAGACAGCAGGGCTGACCCCAAGAAGAAGAGGAAGGTGTGAAAGGGTTCGATCCCTACCGGTTAGTAA
TGAGTTTAAACGGGGGAGGCTAACTGAAACACGGAAGGAGACAATACCGGAAGGAACCCGCGCTATGACG
GCAATAAAAAGACAGAATAAAACGCACGGGTGTTGGGTCGTTTGTTCATAAACGCGGGGTTCGGTCCCAG
GGCTGGCACTCTGTCGATACCCCACCGAGACCCCATTGGGGCCAATACGCCCGCGTTTCTTCCTTTTCCC
CACCCCACCCCCCAAGTTCGGGTGAAGGCCCAGGGCTCGCAGCCAACGTCGGGGCGGCAGGCCCTGCCAT
AGCAGATCTGCGAAATCGGATCCAGCTGAATCTAAGTGGATCTGCGATCGCTCCGGTGCCCGTCAGTGGG
CAGAGCGCACATCGCCCACAGTCCCCGAGAAGTTGGGGGGAGGGGTCGGCAATTGAACGGGTGCCTAGAG
AAGGTGGCGCGGGGTAAACTGGGAAAGTGATGTCGTGTACTGGCTCCGCCTTTTTCCCGAGGGTGGGGGA
GAACCGTATATAAGTGCAGTAGTCGCCGTGAACGTTCTTTTTCGCAACGGGTTTGCCGCCAGAACACAGC
TGAAGCTTCGAGGGGCTCGCATCTCTCCTTCACGCGCCCGCCGCCCTACCTGAGGCCGCCATCCACGCCG
GTTGAGTCGCGTTCTGCCGCCTCCCGCCTGTGGTGCCTCCTGAACTGCGTCCGCCGTCTAGGTAAGTTTA
AAGCTCAGGTCGAGACCGGGCCTTTGTCCGGCGCTCCCTTGGAGCCTACCTAGACTCAGCCGGCTCTCCA
CGCTTTGCCTGACCCTGCTTGCTCAACTCTACGTCTTTGTTTCGTTTTCTGTTCTGCGCCGTTACAGATC
TAAGCTGTGACCGGCGCCTACTCTAGAGCCGCCATGTCTAGACTGGACAAGAGCAAAGTCATAAACTCTG
CTCTGGAATTACTCAATGGAGTCGGTATCGAAGGCCTGACGACAAGGAAACTCGCTCAAAAGCTGGGAGT
TGAGCAGCCTACCCTGTACTGGCACGTGAAGAACAAGCGGGCCCTGCTCGATGCCCTGCCAATCGAGATG
CTGGACAGGCATCATACCCACTCCTGCCCCCTGGAAGGCGAGTCATGGCAAGACTTTCTGCGGAACAACG
CCAAGTCATACCGCTGTGCTCTCCTCTCACATCGCGACGGGGCTAAAGTGCATCTCGGCACCCGCCCAAC
AGAGAAACAGTACGAAACCCTGGAAAATCAGCTCGCGTTCCTGTGTCAGCAAGGCTTCTCCCTGGAGAAC
GCACTGTACGCTCTGTCCGCCGTGGGCCACTTTACACTGGGCTGCGTATTGGAGGAACAGGAGCATCAAG
TAGCAAAAGAGGAAAGAGAGACACCTACCACCGATTCTATGCCCCCACTTCTGAAACAAGCAATTGAGCT
GTTCGACCGGCAGGGAGCCGAACCTGCCTTCCTTTTCGGCCTGGAACTAATCATATGTGGCCTGGAGAAA
CAGCTAAAGTGCGAAAGCGGCGGGCCGACCGACGCCCTTGACGATTTTGACTTAGACATGCTCCCAGCCG
ATGCCCTTGACGACTTTGACCTTGATATGCTGCCTGCTGACGCTCTTGACGATTTTGACCTTGACATGCT
CCCCGGGGAGGGCAGAGGAAGTCTTCTAACATGCGGTGACGTGGAGGAGAATCCCGGCCCTATGACCGAG
TACAAGCCCACGGTGCGCCTCGCCACCCGCGACGACGTCCCCAGGGCCGTACGCACCCTCGCCGCCGCGT
TCGCCGACTACCCCGCCACGCGCCACACCGTCGATCCGGACCGCCACATCGAGCGGGTCACCGAGCTGCA
AGAACTCTTCCTCACGCGCGTCGGGCTCGACATCGGCAAGGTGTGGGTCGCGGACGACGGCGCCGCGGTG
GCGGTCTGGACCACGCCGGAGAGCGTCGAAGCGGGGGCGGTGTTCGCCGAGATCGGCCCGCGCATGGCCG
AGTTGAGCGGTTCCCGGCTGGCCGCGCAGCAACAGATGGAAGGCCTCCTGGCGCCGCACCGGCCCAAGGA
GCCCGCGTGGTTCCTGGCCACCGTCGGCGTCTCGCCCGACCACCAGGGCAAGGGTCTGGGCAGCGCCGTC
GTGCTCCCCGGAGTGGAGGCGGCCGAGCGCGCCGGGGTGCCCGCCTTCCTGGAGACCTCCGCGCCCCGCA
ACCTCCCCTTCTACGAGCGGCTCGGCTTCACCGTCACCGCCGACGTCGAGGTGCCCGAAGGACCGCGCAC
CTGGTGCATGACCCGCAAGCCCGGTGCCTGAAATCAACCTCTGGATTACAAAATTTGTGGGTAAACTTGT
TTATTGCAGCTTATAATGGTTACAAATAAAGCAATAGCATCACAAATTTCACAAATAAAGCATTTTTTTC
ACTGCATTCTAGTTGTGGTTTGTCCAAACTCATCAATGTATCTTATCATGTCTGGAATTGACTCAAATGA
TGTCAATTAGTCTATCAGAAGCTCATCTGGTCTCCCTTCCGGGGGACAAGACATCCCTGTTTAATATTTA
AACAGCAGTGTTCCCAAACTGGGTTCTTATATCCCTTGCTCTGGTCAACCAGGTTGCAGGGTTTCCTGTC
CTCACAGGAACGAAGTCCCTAAAGAAACAGTGGCAGCCAGGTTTAGCCCCGGAATTGACTGGATTCCTTT
TTTAGGGCCCATTGGTATGGCTTTTTCCCCGTATCCCCCCAGGTGTCTGCAGGCTCAAAGAGCAGCGAGA
AGCGTTCAGAGGAAAGCGATCCCGTGCCACCTTCCCCGTGCCCGGGCTGTCCCCGCACGCTGCCGGCTCG
GGGATGCGGGGGGAGCGCCGGACCGGAGCGGAGCCCCGGGCGGCTCGCTGCTGCCCCCTAGCGGGGGAGG
GACGTAATTACATCCCTGGGGGCTTTGGGGGGGGGCTGTCCCTGATATCTATAACAAGAAAATATATATA
TAATAAGTTATCACGTAAGTAGAACATGAAATAACAATATAATTATCGTATGAGTTAAATCTTAAAAGTC
ACGTAAAAGATAATCATGCGTCATTTTGACTCACGCGGTCGTTATAGTTCAAAATCAGTGACACTTACCG
CATTGACAAGCACGCCTCACGGGAGCTCCAAGCGGCGACTGAGATGTCCTAAATGCACAGCGACGGATTC
GCGCTATTTAGAAAGAGAGAGCAATATTTCAAGAATGCATGCGTCAATTTTACGCAGACTATCTTTCTAG
GGTTAATCTAGCTGCATCAGGATCATATCGTCGGGTCTTTTTTCCGGCTCAGTCATCGCCCAAGCTGGCG
CTATCTGGGCATCGGGGAGGAAGAAGCCCGTGCCTTTTCCCGCGAGGTTGAAGCGGCATGGAAAGAGTTT
GCCGAGGATGACTGCTGCTGCATTGACGTTGAGCGAAAACGCACGTTTACCATGATGATTCGGGAAGGTG
TGGCCATGCACGCCTTTAACGGTGAACTGTTCGTTCAGGCCACCTGGGATACCAGTTCGTCGCGGCTTTT
CCGGACACAGTTCCGGATGGTCAGCCCGAAGCGCATCAGCAACCCGAACAATACCGGCGACAGCCGGAAC
TGCCGTGCCGGTGTGCAGATTAATGACAGCGGTGCGGCGCTGGGATATTACGTCAGCGAGGACGGGTATC
CTGGCTGGATGCCGCAGAAATGGACATGGATACCCCGTGAGTTACCCGGCGGGCGCGCTTGGCGTAATCA
TGGTCATAGCTGTTTCCTGTGTGAAATTGTTATCCGCTCACAATTCCACACAACATACGAGCCGGAAGCA
TAAAGTGTAAAGCCTGGGGTGCCTAATGAGTGAGCTAACTCACATTAATTGCGTTGCGCTCACTGCCCGC
TTTCCAGTCGGGAAACCTGTCGTGCCAGCTGCATTAATGAATCGGCCAACGCGCGGGGAGAGGCGGTTTG
CGTATTGGGCGCTCTTCCGCTTCCTCGCTCACTGACTCGCTGCGCTCGGTCGTTCGGCTGCGGCGAGCGG
TATCAGCTCACTCAAAGGCGGTAATACGGTTATCCACAGAATCAGGGGATAACGCAGGAAAGAACATGTG
AGCAAAAGGCCAGCAAAAGGCCAGGAACCGTAAAAAGGCCGCGTTGCTGGCGTTTTTCCATAGGCTCCGC
CCCCCTGACGAGCATCACAAAAATCGACGCTCAAGTCAGAGGTGGCGAAACCCGACAGGACTATAAAGAT
ACCAGGCGTTTCCCCCTGGAAGCTCCCTCGTGCGCTCTCCTGTTCCGACCCTGCCGCTTACCGGATACCT
GTCCGCCTTTCTCCCTTCGGGAAGCGTGGCGCTTTCTCATAGCTCACGCTGTAGGTATCTCAGTTCGGTG
TAGGTCGTTCGCTCCAAGCTGGGCTGTGTGCACGAACCCCCCGTTCAGCCCGACCGCTGCGCCTTATCCG
GTAACTATCGTCTTGAGTCCAACCCGGTAAGACACGACTTATCGCCACTGGCAGCAGCCACTGGTAACAG
GATTAGCAGAGCGAGGTATGTAGGCGGTGCTACAGAGTTCTTGAAGTGGTGGCCTAACTACGGCTACACT
AGAAGAACAGTATTTGGTATCTGCGCTCTGCTGAAGCCAGTTACCTTCGGAAAAAGAGTTGGTAGCTCTT
GATCCGGCAAACAAACCACCGCTGGTAGCGGTGGTTTTTTTGTTTGCAAGCAGCAGATTACGCGCAGAAA
AAAAGGATCTCAAGAAGATCCTTTGATCTTTTCTACGGGGTCTGACGCTCAGTGGAACGAAAACTCACGT
TAAGGGATTTTGGTCATGAGATTATCAAAAAGGATCTTCACCTAGATCCTTTTAAATTAAAAATGAAGTT
TTAAATCAATCTAAAGTATATATGAGTAAACTTGGTCTGACAGTTACCAATGCTTAATCAGTGAGGCACC
TATCTCAGCGATCTGTCTATTTCGTTCATCCATAGTTGCCTGACTCCCCGTCGTGTAGATAACTACGATA
CGGGAGGGCTTACCATCTGGCCCCAGTGCTGCAATGATACCGCGAGACCCACGCTCACCGGCTCCAGATT
TATCAGCAATAAACCAGCCAGCCGGAAGGGCCGAGCGCAGAAGTGGTCCTGCAACTTTATCCGCCTCCAT
CCAGTCTATTAATTGTTGCCGGGAAGCTAGAGTAAGTAGTTCGCCAGTTAATAGTTTGCGCAACGTTGTT
GCCATTGCTACAGGCATCGTGGTGTCACGCTCGTCGTTTGGTATGGCTTCATTCAGCTCCGGTTCCCAAC
GATCAAGGCGAGTTACATGATCCCCCATGTTGTGCAAAAAAGCGGTTAGCTCCTTCGGTCCTCCGATCGT
TGTCAGAAGTAAGTTGGCCGCAGTGTTATCACTCATGGTTATGGCAGCACTGCATAATTCTCTTACTGTC
ATGCCATCCGTAAGATGCTTTTCTGTGACTGGTGAGTACTCAACCAAGTCATTCTGAGAATAGTGTATGC
GGCGACCGAGTTGCTCTTGCCCGGCGTCAATACGGGATAATACCGCGCCACATAGCAGAACTTTAAAAGT
GCTCATCATTGGAAAACGTTCTTCGGGGCGAAAACTCTCAAGGATCTTACCGCTGTTGAGATCCAGTTCG
ATGTAACCCACTCGTGCACCCAACTGATCTTCAGCATCTTTTACTTTCACCAGCGTTTCTGGGTGAGCAA
AAACAGGAAGGCAAAATGCCGCAAAAAAGGGAATAAGGGCGACACGGAAATGTTGAATACTCATACTCTT
CCTTTTTCAATATTATTGAAGCATTTATCAGGGTTATTGTCTCATGAGCGGATACATATTTGAATGTATT
TAGAAAAATAAACAAATAGGGGTTCCGCGCACATTTCCCCGAAAAGTGCCACCTAAATTGTAAGCGTTAA
TATTTTGTTAAAATTCGCGTTAAATTTTTGTTAAATCAGCTCATTTTTTAACCAATAGGCCGAAATCGGC
AAAATCCCTTATAAATCAAAAGAATAGACCGAGATAGGGT
[37 nt withheld, positions 10891-10927]
AAAGAACGTGGACTCCAACGTCAAAGG
[49 nt withheld, positions 10955-11003]
T
[91 nt withheld, positions 11005-11095]
G
[124 nt withheld, positions 11097-11220]
CCCATTCGCCATTCAGGCTGCGCAACTGTTGGGAAGGGCGATCGGTGCGGGCCTCTTCGCTATTACGCCA
GCTGGCGAAAGGGGGATGTGCTGCAAGGCGATTAAGTTGGGTAACGCCAGGGTTTTCCCAGTCACGACGT
TGTAAAACGACGGCCAGTGAGCGCGCCTCGTTCATTCACGTTTTTGAACCCGTGGAGGACGGGCAGACTC
GCGGTGCAAATGTGTTTTACAGCGTGATGGAGCAGATGAAGATGCTCGACACGCTGCAGAACACGCAGCT
AGATTAACCCTAGAAAGATAATCATATTGTGACGTACGTTAAAGATAATCATGTGTAAAATTGACGCATG
TGTTTTATCGGTCTGTATATCGAGGTTTATTTATTAATTTGAATAGATATTAAGTTTTATTATATTTACA
CTTACATACTAATAATAAATTCAACAAACAATTTATTTATGTTTATTTATTTATTA
